Addgene plasmid #84743: pY094
Purpose: Expresses huAsCpf1-T2A-GFP and crRNA guide
Depositing lab: Feng Zhang. Depositing organization: Broad Institute. Publication: Multiplex gene editing by CRISPR-Cpf1 using a single crRNA array. Zetsche B, Heidenreich M, Mohanraju P, Fedorova I, Kneppers J, DeGennaro EM, Winblad N, Choudhury SR, Abudayyeh OO, Gootenberg JS, Wu WY, Scott DA, Severinov K, van der Oost J, Zhang F. Nat Biotechnol. 2017 Jan;35(1):31-34. doi: 10.1038/nbt.3737. Epub 2016 Dec 5. PubMed 27918548.
Backbone
  Vector backbone: pcDNA3.1
  Backbone size w/o insert (bp): 5620
  Total vector size (bp): 10505
  Vector type: Mammalian Expression
Growth in bacteria
  Bacterial resistance: Ampicillin, 100 μg/mL
  Growth temperature: 37°C
  Growth strain: NEB Stable
  Copy number: High Copy
Gene/Insert 1
  Gene/Insert name: huAsCpf1 (alt name: AsCas12a)
  Species: Synthetic
  Promoter: CMV
  Tag / fusion protein: NLS (C terminal on insert); 3xHA (C terminal on insert)
  Cloning method: Gibson Cloning
  Sequencing primers: 5′ cgcaaatgggcggtaggcgtg
Gene/Insert 2
  Gene/Insert name: GFP
  Species: Synthetic
  Tag / fusion protein: T2A (N terminal on insert)
Terms and licenses: Academic/Nonprofit Terms; Industry Terms: Not Available to Industry
Depositor comments: Modified pY026 plasmid with T2A-GFP after huAsCpf1. Contains a BsmBI cloning cassette for U6 driven crRNA expression.
How to cite: pY094 was a gift from Feng Zhang (Addgene plasmid # 84743 ; http://n2t.net/addgene:84743 ; RRID:Addgene_84743)
