[The description below was written by a language model from this plasmid's Addgene catalogue record and pLannotate feature annotations shown in this document.]
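Description:
pY094 is a mammalian expression plasmid built on a pcDNA3.1 backbone that delivers both components of an AsCpf1 (AsCas12a) genome-editing system, together with a fluorescent marker, from a single vector. It is propagated in E. coli through a high-copy ColE1/pUC-type origin with ampicillin selection (AmpR under its own bla promoter). The backbone also carries an f1 phage origin and an SV40 promoter-driven neomycin resistance (neo) cassette with an SV40 polyadenylation signal, which could in principle support G418 selection in mammalian cells. The catalogue lists a total size of about 10.5 kb, and the annotated full sequence record is slightly shorter at 10,466 nt.

The main transcription unit uses the CMV enhancer and promoter to drive a human codon-optimized AsCpf1 from Acidaminococcus sp. BV3L6. According to the record, the nuclease is fused at its C terminus to a nucleoplasmin bipartite NLS and a 3xHA epitope tag. The HA tag and the T2A are not annotated in the feature table but would fit in the gap between the NLS and EGFP. The T2A self-cleaving peptide links the nuclease to EGFP, so both proteins are produced from one transcript, terminated by the bGH poly(A) signal, and green fluorescence reports which cells express the nuclease. A T7 promoter lies just upstream of the coding sequence. Separately, a human U6 RNA polymerase III promoter sits upstream of a BsmBI cloning cassette, into which a guide sequence is inserted for crRNA expression.

The depositor describes it as a derivative of pY026 with T2A-GFP added after huAsCpf1. It is suited to Cpf1-mediated editing in transfected mammalian cells, with GFP allowing identification or enrichment of transfected cells.
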