Features (pLannotate 1.2.2; 23 found; start..end, strand, type, name):
     28..80      -  misc_feature   bom (fragment): basis of mobility region from pBR322
    170..410     +  promoter       U6 promoter: RNA polymerase III promoter for human U6 snRNA
    538..917     +  enhancer       CMV enhancer: human cytomegalovirus immediate early enhancer
    918..1121    +  promoter       CMV promoter: human cytomegalovirus (CMV) immediate early promoter
   1117..1150    +  LTR            5' LTR (truncated) (fragment): truncated 5' long terminal repeat (LTR) from HIV-1
   1166..1184    +  promoter       T7 promoter: promoter for bacteriophage T7 RNA polymerase
   1232..5152    +  CDS            AsCpf1: CRISPR-associated protein from Acidaminococcus sp. BV3L6 (Zetsche et al., 2015)
   5153..5200    +  CDS            nucleoplasmin NLS: bipartite nuclear localization signal from nucleoplasmin
   5270..5986    +  CDS            EGFP: the original enhanced GFP (Yang et al., 1996) mammalian codon-optimized
   6063..6287    +  polyA_signal   bGH poly(A) signal: bovine growth hormone polyadenylation signal
   6291..6312    +  promoter       SV40 promoter (fragment): SV40 enhancer and early promoter
   6333..6761    +  rep_origin     f1 ori (sequence partly withheld): f1 bacteriophage origin of replication; arrow indicates direction of (+) strand synthesis
   6775..7104    +  promoter       SV40 promoter: SV40 enhancer and early promoter
   7171..7962    +  CDS            neo: KKA2_KLEPN - Also known as kan, nptII. Experimental evidence at protein level: Swiss-Prot protein existence level 1. Resistance to kanamycin, neomycin, paromomycin, ribostamycin, butirosin and gentamicin B. From Klebsiella pneumoniae.
   7986..8144    +  CDS            ble (fragment): BLE_KLEPN - Experimental evidence at protein level: Swiss-Prot protein existence level 1. Binding protein with a strong affinity to the bleomycin family of antibiotics. Binds to CL990; an antimitotic-antibiotic compound. From Klebsiella pneumoniae.
   8139..8260    +  polyA_signal   SV40 poly(A) signal: SV40 polyadenylation signal
   8333..8349    -  protein_bind   lac operator: The lac repressor binds to the lac operator to inhibit transcription in E. coli. This inhibition can be relieved by adding lactose or isopropyl-β-D-thiogalactopyranoside (IPTG). lac repressor encoded by lacI
   8357..8387    -  promoter       lac promoter: promoter for the E. coli lac operon
   8402..8423    -  protein_bind   CAP binding site: CAP binding activates transcription in the presence of cAMP. E. coli catabolite activator protein
   8436..8528    -  CDS            lacI (fragment): lac repressor; lacI; The lac repressor binds to the lac operator to inhibit transcription in E. coli. This inhibition can be relieved by adding lactose or isopropyl-β-D-thiogalactopyranoside (IPTG).
   8711..9299    -  rep_origin     ori: high-copy-number ColE1/pMB1/pBR322/pUC origin of replication
   9470..10330   -  CDS            AmpR: β-lactamase; bla; confers resistance to ampicillin, carbenicillin, and related antibiotics
  10331..10435   -  promoter       AmpR promoter: bla
>Addgene plasmid #84743 | pY094 | addgene full sequence | sequence record 361215 | Addgene NGS Result
GACGGATCGGGAGATCTCCCGATCCCCTATGGTGCACTCTCAGTACAATCTGCTCTGATGCCGCATAGTT
AAGCCAGTATCTGCTCCCTGCTTGTGTGTTGGAGGTCGCTGAGTAGTGCGCGAGCAAAATTTAAGCTACA
ACAAGGCAAGGCTTGACCGACTTAATTAAGAGGGCCTATTTCCCATGATTCCTTCATATTTGCATATACG
ATACAAGGCTGTTAGAGAGATAATTGGAATTAATTTGACTGTAAACACAAAGATATTAGTACAAAATACG
TGACGTAGAAAGTAATAATTTCTTGGGTAGTTTGCAGTTTTAAAATTATGTTTTAAAATGGACTATCATA
TGCTTACCGTAACTTGAAAGTATTTCGATTTCTTGGCTTTATATATCTTGTGGAAAGGACGAAACACCGT
AATTTCTACTCTTGTAGATGGAGACGATATATCGTCTCTTTTTCAATTGCATGAAGAATCTGCTTAGGGT
TAGGCGTTTTGCGCTGCTTCGCGATGTACGGGCCAGATATACGCGTTGACATTGATTATTGACTAGTTAT
TAATAGTAATCAATTACGGGGTCATTAGTTCATAGCCCATATATGGAGTTCCGCGTTACATAACTTACGG
TAAATGGCCCGCCTGGCTGACCGCCCAACGACCCCCGCCCATTGACGTCAATAATGACGTATGTTCCCAT
AGTAACGCCAATAGGGACTTTCCATTGACGTCAATGGGTGGAGTATTTACGGTAAACTGCCCACTTGGCA
GTACATCAAGTGTATCATATGCCAAGTACGCCCCCTATTGACGTCAATGACGGTAAATGGCCCGCCTGGC
ATTATGCCCAGTACATGACCTTATGGGACTTTCCTACTTGGCAGTACATCTACGTATTAGTCATCGCTAT
TACCATGGTGATGCGGTTTTGGCAGTACATCAATGGGCGTGGATAGCGGTTTGACTCACGGGGATTTCCA
AGTCTCCACCCCATTGACGTCAATGGGAGTTTGTTTTGGCACCAAAATCAACGGGACTTTCCAAAATGTC
GTAACAACTCCGCCCCATTGACGCAAATGGGCGGTAGGCGTGTACGGTGGGAGGTCTATATAAGCAGAGC
TCTCTGGCTAACTAGAGAACCCACTGCTTACTGGCTTATCGAAATTAATACGACTCACTATAGGGAGACC
CAAGCTGGCTAGCGTTTAAACTTAAGCTTGGTACCGCCACCATGACACAGTTCGAGGGCTTTACCAACCT
GTATCAGGTGAGCAAGACACTGCGGTTTGAGCTGATCCCACAGGGCAAGACCCTGAAGCACATCCAGGAG
CAGGGCTTCATCGAGGAGGACAAGGCCCGCAATGATCACTACAAGGAGCTGAAGCCCATCATCGATCGGA
TCTACAAGACCTATGCCGACCAGTGCCTGCAGCTGGTGCAGCTGGATTGGGAGAACCTGAGCGCCGCCAT
CGACTCCTATAGAAAGGAGAAAACCGAGGAGACAAGGAACGCCCTGATCGAGGAGCAGGCCACATATCGC
AATGCCATCCACGACTACTTCATCGGCCGGACAGACAACCTGACCGATGCCATCAATAAGAGACACGCCG
AGATCTACAAGGGCCTGTTCAAGGCCGAGCTGTTTAATGGCAAGGTGCTGAAGCAGCTGGGCACCGTGAC
CACAACCGAGCACGAGAACGCCCTGCTGCGGAGCTTCGACAAGTTTACAACCTACTTCTCCGGCTTTTAT
GAGAACAGGAAGAACGTGTTCAGCGCCGAGGATATCAGCACAGCCATCCCACACCGCATCGTGCAGGACA
ACTTCCCCAAGTTTAAGGAGAATTGTCACATCTTCACACGCCTGATCACCGCCGTGCCCAGCCTGCGGGA
GCACTTTGAGAACGTGAAGAAGGCCATCGGCATCTTCGTGAGCACCTCCATCGAGGAGGTGTTTTCCTTC
CCTTTTTATAACCAGCTGCTGACACAGACCCAGATCGACCTGTATAACCAGCTGCTGGGAGGAATCTCTC
GGGAGGCAGGCACCGAGAAGATCAAGGGCCTGAACGAGGTGCTGAATCTGGCCATCCAGAAGAATGATGA
GACAGCCCACATCATCGCCTCCCTGCCACACAGATTCATCCCCCTGTTTAAGCAGATCCTGTCCGATAGG
AACACCCTGTCTTTCATCCTGGAGGAGTTTAAGAGCGACGAGGAAGTGATCCAGTCCTTCTGCAAGTACA
AGACACTGCTGAGAAACGAGAACGTGCTGGAGACAGCCGAGGCCCTGTTTAACGAGCTGAACAGCATCGA
CCTGACACACATCTTCATCAGCCACAAGAAGCTGGAGACAATCAGCAGCGCCCTGTGCGACCACTGGGAT
ACACTGAGGAATGCCCTGTATGAGCGGAGAATCTCCGAGCTGACAGGCAAGATCACCAAGTCTGCCAAGG
AGAAGGTGCAGCGCAGCCTGAAGCACGAGGATATCAACCTGCAGGAGATCATCTCTGCCGCAGGCAAGGA
GCTGAGCGAGGCCTTCAAGCAGAAAACCAGCGAGATCCTGTCCCACGCACACGCCGCCCTGGATCAGCCA
CTGCCTACAACCCTGAAGAAGCAGGAGGAGAAGGAGATCCTGAAGTCTCAGCTGGACAGCCTGCTGGGCC
TGTACCACCTGCTGGACTGGTTTGCCGTGGATGAGTCCAACGAGGTGGACCCCGAGTTCTCTGCCCGGCT
GACCGGCATCAAGCTGGAGATGGAGCCTTCTCTGAGCTTCTACAACAAGGCCAGAAATTATGCCACCAAG
AAGCCCTACTCCGTGGAGAAGTTCAAGCTGAACTTTCAGATGCCTACACTGGCCTCTGGCTGGGACGTGA
ATAAGGAGAAGAACAATGGCGCCATCCTGTTTGTGAAGAACGGCCTGTACTATCTGGGCATCATGCCAAA
GCAGAAGGGCAGGTATAAGGCCCTGAGCTTCGAGCCCACAGAGAAAACCAGCGAGGGCTTTGATAAGATG
TACTATGACTACTTCCCTGATGCCGCCAAGATGATCCCAAAGTGCAGCACCCAGCTGAAGGCCGTGACAG
CCCACTTTCAGACCCACACAACCCCCATCCTGCTGTCCAACAATTTCATCGAGCCTCTGGAGATCACAAA
GGAGATCTACGACCTGAACAATCCTGAGAAGGAGCCAAAGAAGTTTCAGACAGCCTACGCCAAGAAAACC
GGCGACCAGAAGGGCTACAGAGAGGCCCTGTGCAAGTGGATCGACTTCACAAGGGATTTTCTGTCCAAGT
ATACCAAGACAACCTCTATCGATCTGTCTAGCCTGCGGCCATCCTCTCAGTATAAGGACCTGGGCGAGTA
CTATGCCGAGCTGAATCCCCTGCTGTACCACATCAGCTTCCAGAGAATCGCCGAGAAGGAGATCATGGAT
GCCGTGGAGACAGGCAAGCTGTACCTGTTCCAGATCTATAACAAGGACTTTGCCAAGGGCCACCACGGCA
AGCCTAATCTGCACACACTGTATTGGACCGGCCTGTTTTCTCCAGAGAACCTGGCCAAGACAAGCATCAA
GCTGAATGGCCAGGCCGAGCTGTTCTACCGCCCTAAGTCCAGGATGAAGAGGATGGCACACCGGCTGGGA
GAGAAGATGCTGAACAAGAAGCTGAAGGATCAGAAAACCCCAATCCCCGACACCCTGTACCAGGAGCTGT
ACGACTATGTGAATCACAGACTGTCCCACGACCTGTCTGATGAGGCCAGGGCCCTGCTGCCCAACGTGAT
CACCAAGGAGGTGTCTCACGAGATCATCAAGGATAGGCGCTTTACCAGCGACAAGTTCTTTTTCCACGTG
CCTATCACACTGAACTATCAGGCCGCCAATTCCCCATCTAAGTTCAACCAGAGGGTGAATGCCTACCTGA
AGGAGCACCCCGAGACACCTATCATCGGCATCGATCGGGGCGAGAGAAACCTGATCTATATCACAGTGAT
CGACTCCACCGGCAAGATCCTGGAGCAGCGGAGCCTGAACACCATCCAGCAGTTTGATTACCAGAAGAAG
CTGGACAACAGGGAGAAGGAGAGGGTGGCAGCAAGGCAGGCCTGGTCTGTGGTGGGCACAATCAAGGATC
TGAAGCAGGGCTATCTGAGCCAGGTCATCCACGAGATCGTGGACCTGATGATCCACTACCAGGCCGTGGT
GGTGCTGGAGAACCTGAATTTCGGCTTTAAGAGCAAGAGGACCGGCATCGCCGAGAAGGCCGTGTACCAG
CAGTTCGAGAAGATGCTGATCGATAAGCTGAATTGCCTGGTGCTGAAGGACTATCCAGCAGAGAAAGTGG
GAGGCGTGCTGAACCCATACCAGCTGACAGACCAGTTCACCTCCTTTGCCAAGATGGGCACCCAGTCTGG
CTTCCTGTTTTACGTGCCTGCCCCATATACATCTAAGATCGATCCCCTGACCGGCTTCGTGGACCCCTTC
GTGTGGAAAACCATCAAGAATCACGAGAGCCGCAAGCACTTCCTGGAGGGCTTCGACTTTCTGCACTACG
ACGTGAAAACCGGCGACTTCATCCTGCACTTTAAGATGAACAGAAATCTGTCCTTCCAGAGGGGCCTGCC
CGGCTTTATGCCTGCATGGGATATCGTGTTCGAGAAGAACGAGACACAGTTTGACGCCAAGGGCACCCCT
TTCATCGCCGGCAAGAGAATCGTGCCAGTGATCGAGAATCACAGATTCACCGGCAGATACCGGGACCTGT
ATCCTGCCAACGAGCTGATCGCCCTGCTGGAGGAGAAGGGCATCGTGTTCAGGGATGGCTCCAACATCCT
GCCAAAGCTGCTGGAGAATGACGATTCTCACGCCATCGACACCATGGTGGCCCTGATCCGCAGCGTGCTG
CAGATGCGGAACTCCAATGCCGCCACAGGCGAGGACTATATCAACAGCCCCGTGCGCGATCTGAATGGCG
TGTGCTTCGACTCCCGGTTTCAGAACCCAGAGTGGCCCATGGACGCCGATGCCAATGGCGCCTACCACAT
CGCCCTGAAGGGCCAGCTGCTGCTGAATCACCTGAAGGAGAGCAAGGATCTGAAGCTGCAGAACGGCATC
TCCAATCAGGACTGGCTGGCCTACATCCAGGAGCTGCGCAACAAAAGGCCGGCGGCCACGAAAAAGGCCG
GCCAGGCAAAAAAGAAAAAGGGATCCGGCAGTGGAGAGGGCAGAGGAAGTCTGCTAACATGCGGTGACGT
CGAGGAGAATCCTGGCCCAGTGAGCAAGGGCGAGGAGCTGTTCACCGGGGTGGTGCCCATCCTGGTCGAG
CTGGACGGCGACGTAAACGGCCACAAGTTCAGCGTGTCCGGCGAGGGCGAGGGCGATGCCACCTACGGCA
AGCTGACCCTGAAGTTCATCTGCACCACCGGCAAGCTGCCCGTGCCCTGGCCCACCCTCGTGACCACCCT
GACCTACGGCGTGCAGTGCTTCAGCCGCTACCCCGACCACATGAAGCAGCACGACTTCTTCAAGTCCGCC
ATGCCCGAAGGCTACGTCCAGGAGCGCACCATCTTCTTCAAGGACGACGGCAACTACAAGACCCGCGCCG
AGGTGAAGTTCGAGGGCGACACCCTGGTGAACCGCATCGAGCTGAAGGGCATCGACTTCAAGGAGGACGG
CAACATCCTGGGGCACAAGCTGGAGTACAACTACAACAGCCACAACGTCTATATCATGGCCGACAAGCAG
AAGAACGGCATCAAGGTGAACTTCAAGATCCGCCACAACATCGAGGACGGCAGCGTGCAGCTCGCCGACC
ACTACCAGCAGAACACCCCCATCGGCGACGGCCCCGTGCTGCTGCCCGACAACCACTACCTGAGCACCCA
GTCCGCCCTGAGCAAAGACCCCAACGAGAAGCGCGATCACATGGTCCTGCTGGAGTTCGTGACCGCCGCC
GGGATCACTCTCGGCATGGACGAGCTGTACAAGTAAGAATTCTGCAGATATCCAGCACAGTGGCGGCCGC
TCGAGTCTAGAGGGCCCGTTTAAACCCGCTGATCAGCCTCGACTGTGCCTTCTAGTTGCCAGCCATCTGT
TGTTTGCCCCTCCCCCGTGCCTTCCTTGACCCTGGAAGGTGCCACTCCCACTGTCCTTTCCTAATAAAAT
GAGGAAATTGCATCGCATTGTCTGAGTAGGTGTCATTCTATTCTGGGGGGTGGGGTGGGGCAGGACAGCA
AGGGGGAGGATTGGGAAGACAATAGCAGGCATGCTGGGGATGCGGTGGGCTCTATGGCTTCTGAGGCGGA
AAGAACCAGCTGGGGCTCTAGGGGGTATCCCC
[124 nt withheld, positions 6333-6456]
C
[91 nt withheld, positions 6458-6548]
A
[49 nt withheld, positions 6550-6598]
CCTTTGACGTTGGAGTCCACGTTCTTT
[37 nt withheld, positions 6626-6662]
ACCCTATCTCGGTCTATTCTTTTGATTTATAAGGGATTTTGCCGATTTCGGCCTATTGGTTAAAAAATGA
GCTGATTTAACAAAAATTTAACGCGAATTAATTCTGTGGAATGTGTGTCAGTTAGGGTGTGGAAAGTCCC
CAGGCTCCCCAGCAGGCAGAAGTATGCAAAGCATGCATCTCAATTAGTCAGCAACCAGGTGTGGAAAGTC
CCCAGGCTCCCCAGCAGGCAGAAGTATGCAAAGCATGCATCTCAATTAGTCAGCAACCATAGTCCCGCCC
CTAACTCCGCCCATCCCGCCCCTAACTCCGCCCAGTTCCGCCCATTCTCCGCCCCATGGCTGACTAATTT
TTTTTATTTATGCAGAGGCCGAGGCCGCCTCTGCCTCTGAGCTATTCCAGAAGTAGTGAGGAGGCTTTTT
TGGAGGCCTAGGCTTTTGCAAAAAGCTCCCGGGAGCTTGTATATCCATTTTCGGATCTGATCAAGAGACA
GGATGAGGATCGTTTCGCATGATTGAACAAGATGGATTGCACGCAGGTTCTCCGGCCGCTTGGGTGGAGA
GGCTATTCGGCTATGACTGGGCACAACAGACAATCGGCTGCTCTGATGCCGCCGTGTTCCGGCTGTCAGC
GCAGGGGCGCCCGGTTCTTTTTGTCAAGACCGACCTGTCCGGTGCCCTGAATGAACTGCAGGACGAGGCA
GCGCGGCTATCGTGGCTGGCCACGACGGGCGTTCCTTGCGCAGCTGTGCTCGACGTTGTCACTGAAGCGG
GAAGGGACTGGCTGCTATTGGGCGAAGTGCCGGGGCAGGATCTCCTGTCATCTCACCTTGCTCCTGCCGA
GAAAGTATCCATCATGGCTGATGCAATGCGGCGGCTGCATACGCTTGATCCGGCTACCTGCCCATTCGAC
CACCAAGCGAAACATCGCATCGAGCGAGCACGTACTCGGATGGAAGCCGGTCTTGTCGATCAGGATGATC
TGGACGAAGAGCATCAGGGGCTCGCGCCAGCCGAACTGTTCGCCAGGCTCAAGGCGCGCATGCCCGACGG
CGAGGATCTCGTCGTGACCCATGGCGATGCCTGCTTGCCGAATATCATGGTGGAAAATGGCCGCTTTTCT
GGATTCATCGACTGTGGCCGGCTGGGTGTGGCGGACCGCTATCAGGACATAGCGTTGGCTACCCGTGATA
TTGCTGAAGAGCTTGGCGGCGAATGGGCTGACCGCTTCCTCGTGCTTTACGGTATCGCCGCTCCCGATTC
GCAGCGCATCGCCTTCTATCGCCTTCTTGACGAGTTCTTCTGAGCGGGACTCTGGGGTTCGAAATGACCG
ACCAAGCGACGCCCAACCTGCCATCACGAGATTTCGATTCCACCGCCGCCTTCTATGAAAGGTTGGGCTT
CGGAATCGTTTTCCGGGACGCCGGCTGGATGATCCTCCAGCGCGGGGATCTCATGCTGGAGTTCTTCGCC
CACCCCAACTTGTTTATTGCAGCTTATAATGGTTACAAATAAAGCAATAGCATCACAAATTTCACAAATA
AAGCATTTTTTTCACTGCATTCTAGTTGTGGTTTGTCCAAACTCATCAATGTATCTTATCATGTCTGTAT
ACCGTCGACCTCTAGCTAGAGCTTGGCGTAATCATGGTCATAGCTGTTTCCTGTGTGAAATTGTTATCCG
CTCACAATTCCACACAACATACGAGCCGGAAGCATAAAGTGTAAAGCCTGGGGTGCCTAATGAGTGAGCT
AACTCACATTAATTGCGTTGCGCTCACTGCCCGCTTTCCAGTCGGGAAACCTGTCGTGCCAGCTGCATTA
ATGAATCGGCCAACGCGCGGGGAGAGGCGGTTTGCGTATTGGGCGCTCTTCCGCTTCCTCGCTCACTGAC
TCGCTGCGCTCGGTCGTTCGGCTGCGGCGAGCGGTATCAGCTCACTCAAAGGCGGTAATACGGTTATCCA
CAGAATCAGGGGATAACGCAGGAAAGAACATGTGAGCAAAAGGCCAGCAAAAGGCCAGGAACCGTAAAAA
GGCCGCGTTGCTGGCGTTTTTCCATAGGCTCCGCCCCCCTGACGAGCATCACAAAAATCGACGCTCAAGT
CAGAGGTGGCGAAACCCGACAGGACTATAAAGATACCAGGCGTTTCCCCCTGGAAGCTCCCTCGTGCGCT
CTCCTGTTCCGACCCTGCCGCTTACCGGATACCTGTCCGCCTTTCTCCCTTCGGGAAGCGTGGCGCTTTC
TCATAGCTCACGCTGTAGGTATCTCAGTTCGGTGTAGGTCGTTCGCTCCAAGCTGGGCTGTGTGCACGAA
CCCCCCGTTCAGCCCGACCGCTGCGCCTTATCCGGTAACTATCGTCTTGAGTCCAACCCGGTAAGACACG
ACTTATCGCCACTGGCAGCAGCCACTGGTAACAGGATTAGCAGAGCGAGGTATGTAGGCGGTGCTACAGA
GTTCTTGAAGTGGTGGCCTAACTACGGCTACACTAGAAGAACAGTATTTGGTATCTGCGCTCTGCTGAAG
CCAGTTACCTTCGGAAAAAGAGTTGGTAGCTCTTGATCCGGCAAACAAACCACCGCTGGTAGCGGTGGTT
TTTTTGTTTGCAAGCAGCAGATTACGCGCAGAAAAAAAGGATCTCAAGAAGATCCTTTGATCTTTTCTAC
GGGGTCTGACGCTCAGTGGAACGAAAACTCACGTTAAGGGATTTTGGTCATGAGATTATCAAAAAGGATC
TTCACCTAGATCCTTTTAAATTAAAAATGAAGTTTTAAATCAATCTAAAGTATATATGAGTAAACTTGGT
CTGACAGTTACCAATGCTTAATCAGTGAGGCACCTATCTCAGCGATCTGTCTATTTCGTTCATCCATAGT
TGCCTGACTCCCCGTCGTGTAGATAACTACGATACGGGAGGGCTTACCATCTGGCCCCAGTGCTGCAATG
ATACCGCGAGACCCACGCTCACCGGCTCCAGATTTATCAGCAATAAACCAGCCAGCCGGAAGGGCCGAGC
GCAGAAGTGGTCCTGCAACTTTATCCGCCTCCATCCAGTCTATTAATTGTTGCCGGGAAGCTAGAGTAAG
TAGTTCGCCAGTTAATAGTTTGCGCAACGTTGTTGCCATTGCTACAGGCATCGTGGTGTCACGCTCGTCG
TTTGGTATGGCTTCATTCAGCTCCGGTTCCCAACGATCAAGGCGAGTTACATGATCCCCCATGTTGTGCA
AAAAAGCGGTTAGCTCCTTCGGTCCTCCGATCGTTGTCAGAAGTAAGTTGGCCGCAGTGTTATCACTCAT
GGTTATGGCAGCACTGCATAATTCTCTTACTGTCATGCCATCCGTAAGATGCTTTTCTGTGACTGGTGAG
TACTCAACCAAGTCATTCTGAGAATAGTGTATGCGGCGACCGAGTTGCTCTTGCCCGGCGTCAATACGGG
ATAATACCGCGCCACATAGCAGAACTTTAAAAGTGCTCATCATTGGAAAACGTTCTTCGGGGCGAAAACT
CTCAAGGATCTTACCGCTGTTGAGATCCAGTTCGATGTAACCCACTCGTGCACCCAACTGATCTTCAGCA
TCTTTTACTTTCACCAGCGTTTCTGGGTGAGCAAAAACAGGAAGGCAAAATGCCGCAAAAAAGGGAATAA
GGGCGACACGGAAATGTTGAATACTCATACTCTTCCTTTTTCAATATTATTGAAGCATTTATCAGGGTTA
TTGTCTCATGAGCGGATACATATTTGAATGTATTTAGAAAAATAAACAAATAGGGGTTCCGCGCACATTT
CCCCGAAAAGTGCCACCTGACGTC
