>Addgene plasmid #84743 | pY094 | addgene partial sequence | sequence record 165205 | CMV-F 5'-CGCAAATGGGCGGTAGGCGTG-3'
CTATATAAGCAGAGCTCTCTGGCTAACTAGAGAACCCACTGCTTACTGGCTTATCGAAATTAATACGACT
CACTATAGGGAGACCCAAGCTGGCTAGCGTTTAAACTTAAGCTTGGTACCGCCACCATGACACAGTTCGA
GGGCTTTACCAACCTGTATCAGGTGAGCAAGACACTGCGGTTTGAGCTGATCCCACAGGGCAAGACCCTG
AAGCACATCCAGGAGCAGGGCTTCATCGAGGAGGACAAGGCCCGCAATGATCACTACAAGGAGCTGAAGC
CCATCATCGATCGGATCTACAAGACCTATGCCGACCAGTGCCTGCAGCTGGTGCAGCTGGATTGGGAGAA
CCTGAGCGCCGCCATCGACTCCTATAGAAAGGAGAAAACCGAGGAGACAAGGAACGCCCTGATCGAGGAG
CAGGCCACATATCGCAATGCCATCCACGACTACTTCATCGGCCGGACAGACAACCTGACCGATGCCATCA
ATAAGAGACACGCCGAGATCTACAAGGGCCTGTTCAAGGCCGAGCTGTTTAATGGCAAGGTGCTGAAGCA
GCTGGGCACCGTGACCACAACCGAGCACGAGAACGCCCTGCTGCGGAGCTTCGACAAGTTTACAACCTAC
TTCTCCGGCTTTTATGAGAACAGGAAGAACGTGTTCAGCGCCGAGGATATCAGCACAGCCATCCCACACC
GCATCGTGCAGGACAACTTCCCCAAGTTTAAGGAGAATTGTCACATCTTCACACGCCTGATCACCGCCGT
GCCCAGCCTGCGGGAGCACTTTGAGAACGTGAAGAAGGCCATCGGCATCTTCGTGAGCACCTCCATCGAG
GAGGTGTTTTCCTTCCCTTTTTATAACCAGCTGCTGACACAGACCCAGATCGACCTGTATAACCAGCTGC
TGGGAGGAATCTCTCGGGAGGCAGGCACCGAGAAGATCAAGGGCCTGAACGAG
