>Addgene plasmid #84743 | pY094 | addgene partial sequence | sequence record 165206 | Amp-R 5'-ATAATACCGCGCCACATAGC-3'
GCTCATCATTGGAAAACGTTCTTCGGGGCGAAAACTCTCAAGGATCTTACCGCTGTTGAGATCCAGTTCG
ATGTAACCCACTCGTGCACCCAACTGATCTTCAGCATCTTTTACTTTCACCAGCGTTTCTGGGTGAGCAA
AAACAGGAAGGCAAAATGCCGCAAAAAAGGGAATAAGGGCGACACGGAAATGTTGAATACTCATACTCTT
CCTTTTTCAATATTATTGAAGCATTTATCAGGGTTATTGTCTCATGAGCGGATACATATTTGAATGTATT
TAGAAAAATAAACAAATAGGGGTTCCGCGCACATTTCCCCGAAAAGTGCCACCTGACGTCGACGGATCGG
GAGATCTCCCGATCCCCTATGGTGCACTCTCAGTACAATCTGCTCTGATGCCGCATAGTTAAGCCAGTAT
CTGCTCCCTGCTTGTGTGTTGGAGGTCGCTGAGTAGTGCGCGAGCAAAATTTAAGCTACAACAAGGCAAG
GCTTGACCGACTTAATTAAGAGGGCCTATTTCCCATGATTCCTTCATATTTGCATATACGATACAAGGCT
GTTAGAGAGATAATTGGAATTAATTTGACTGTAAACACAAAGATATTAGTACAAAATACGTGACGTAGAA
AGTAATAATTTCTTGGGTAGTTTGCAGTTTTAAAATTATGTTTTAAAATGGACTATCATATGCTTACCGT
AACTTGAAAGTATTTCGATTTCTTGGCTTTATATATCTTGTGGAAAGGACGAAACACCGTAATTTCTACT
CTTGTAGATGGAGACGATATATCGTCTCTTTTTCAATTGCATGAAGAATCTGCTTAGGGTTAGGCGTTTT
GCGCTGCTTCGCGATGTACGGGCCAGATATACGCGTTGACATTGATTATTGACTAGTTATTAATAGTAAT
CAATTACGGGGTCATTAGTTCATAGCCCATATATGGAGTTCCGCGTTACATAACTTACGGTAAATGGCCC
GCCTGGCTGACCGCCCAACGACCCCCGCCCATTGACGTCA
