>Addgene plasmid #84743 | pY094 | addgene partial sequence | sequence record 165207 | EGFP-N 5'-CGTCGCCGTCCAGCTCGACCAG-3'
CCGGTGAACAGCTCCTCGCCCTTGCTCACTGGGCCAGGATTCTCCTCGACGTCACCGCATGTTAGCAGAC
TTCCTCTGCCCTCTCCACTGCCGGATCCCTTTTTCTTTTTTGCCTGGCCGGCCTTTTTCGTGGCCGCCGG
CCTTTTGTTGCGCAGCTCCTGGATGTAGGCCAGCCAGTCCTGATTGGAGATGCCGTTCTGCAGCTTCAGA
TCCTTGCTCTCCTTCAGGTGATTCAGCAGCAGCTGGCCCTTCAGGGCGATGTGGTAGGCGCCATTGGCAT
CGGCGTCCATGGGCCACTCTGGGTTCTGAAACCGGGAGTCGAAGCACACGCCATTCAGATCGCGCACGGG
GCTGTTGATATAGTCCTCGCCTGTGGCGGCATTGGAGTTCCGCATCTGCAGCACGCTGCGGATCAGGGCC
ACCATGGTGTCGATGGCGTGAGAATCGTCATTCTCCAGCAGCTTTGGCAGGATGTTGGAGCCATCCCTGA
ACACGATGCCCTTCTCCTCCAGCAGGGCGATCAGCTCGTTGGCAGGATACAGGTCCCGGTATCTGCCGGT
GAATCTGTGATTCTCGATCACTGGCACGATTCTCTTGCCGGCGATGAAAGGGGTGCCCTTGGCGTCAAAC
TGTGTCTCGTTCTTCTCGAACACGATATCCCATGCAGGCATAAAGCCGGGCAGGCCCCTCTGGAAGGACA
GATTTCTGTTCATCTTAAAGTGCAGGATGAAGTCGCCGGTTTTCACGTCGTAGTGCAGAAAGTCGAAGCC
CTCCAGGAAGTGCTTGCGGCTCTCGTGATTCTTGATGGTTTTCCACACGAAGGGGTCCACGAAGCCGGTC
AGGGGATCGATCTTAGATGTATATGGGGCAGGCACGTAAAACAGGAAGCCAGACTGGGTGCCCATCTTGG
CAAAGGAGGTGAACTGGTCTGT
